Addgene plasmid #87943: pHES795
Purpose: Constitutively expresses estradiol-inducible synthetic transcription factor in yeast. It activates transcription of promoters containing Zif268 binding sites.
Depositing lab: Hana El-Samad. Depositing organization: University of California, San Francisco (UCSF). Publication: Robust Synthetic Circuits for Two-Dimensional Control of Gene Expression in Yeast. Aranda-Diaz A, Mace K, Zuleta I, Harrigan P, El-Samad H. ACS Synth Biol. 2016 Dec 27. doi: 10.1021/acssynbio.6b00251. PubMed 27930885.
Backbone
  Vector backbone: pAAD606
  Backbone size w/o insert (bp): 7000
  Total vector size (bp): 9173
  Vector type: Yeast Expression
  Selectable markers: URA3
Growth in bacteria
  Bacterial resistance: Ampicillin, 100 μg/mL
  Growth temperature: 37°C
  Growth strain: DH5alpha
  Copy number: Unknown
Gene/Insert
  Gene/Insert name: Zif268 DBD - hER LBD - MSN2 AD (alt name: ZEM)
  Species: H. sapiens (human), S. cerevisiae (budding yeast), Synthetic
  Insert size (bp): 2173
  Entrez Gene: ESR1 (a.k.a. ER, ESR, ESRA, ESTRR, Era, NR3A1)
  Promoter: ADH1 (crippled)
  Cloning method: Restriction Enzyme; 5′ cloning site PspOMI (not destroyed); 3′ cloning site SacI (not destroyed)
  Sequencing primers: 5′ GTGGATTCGGCTTTGGGTA; 3′ CGCACTCACGTAAACACTTAATC
Terms and licenses: Academic/Nonprofit Terms; Industry Terms: Not Available to Industry
How to cite: pHES795 was a gift from Hana El-Samad (Addgene plasmid # 87943 ; http://n2t.net/addgene:87943 ; RRID:Addgene_87943)
