[The description below was written by a language model from this plasmid's Addgene catalogue record and pLannotate feature annotations shown in this document.]
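Description:
pHES795 is a roughly 9.2 kb yeast expression plasmid built on the pAAD606 backbone. It is propagated in E. coli through a high-copy ColE1/pUC-type origin with ampicillin resistance (AmpR), and it also carries an f1 origin and remnants of a lacZα/T7/T3 cloning region. No yeast replication origin (2μ or CEN/ARS) is annotated. Instead, fragments of the S. cerevisiae URA3 promoter and coding sequence flank the yeast cassettes, an arrangement consistent with integration at the URA3 locus by homologous recombination, although the record does not state this explicitly. Selection in yeast relies on a complete URA3 coding sequence placed between the Ashbya gossypii TEF promoter and terminator.

The payload is ZEM, a 2.2 kb synthetic transcription factor made of three fused parts: the Zif268 zinc-finger DNA-binding domain, the ligand-binding domain of the human estrogen receptor (ESR1), and the activation domain of yeast Msn2. The annotation software labels these as ZFHD1 fragment, ERT2 and MSN2 fragment, which are best-match names rather than the depositor's own designations. Expression is driven by a crippled, weakened ADH1 promoter. Two short matches to tet operator sequence are annotated near its 3′ end, but the catalogue entry does not comment on them. The fusion is made constitutively but becomes active only when estradiol is present, and it then turns on promoters containing Zif268 binding sites. The plasmid therefore supplies the hormone-responsive regulator for inducible, tunable gene expression in synthetic yeast circuits. The depositor sequence and the resequenced record differ slightly in length and in the orientation of the bacterial backbone segment, but they share the same payload.
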