Features (pLannotate 1.2.2; 29 found; start..end, strand, type, name):
     25..154     +  promoter       URA3 promoter (fragment): S. cerevisiae URA3
    155..530     +  CDS            URA3 (fragment): orotidine-5'-phosphate decarboxylase, required for uracil biosynthesis; S. cerevisiae URA3; yeast auxotrophic marker, counterselectable with 5-fluoroorotic acid (5-FOA)
    569..912     +  promoter       TEF promoter: Ashbya gossypii TEF promoter
    931..1719    +  CDS            URA3: PYRF_YEAST - Experimental evidence at protein level: Swiss-Prot protein existence level 1. From Saccharomyces cerevisiae (strain ATCC 204508 / S288c) (Baker's yeast).
   1731..1928    +  terminator     TEF terminator: Ashbya gossypii TEF terminator
   2014..2574    +  promoter       ADH1 promoter (fragment): S. cerevisiae ADH1; promoter for alcohol dehydrogenase 1
   2573..2593    +  promoter       PLtetO-1 promoter (fragment): modified phage lambda PL promoter with tet operator sites (Lutz and Bujard, 1997)
   2595..2615    +  promoter       PLtetO-1 promoter (fragment): modified phage lambda PL promoter with tet operator sites (Lutz and Bujard, 1997)
   2614..2637    +  promoter       ADH1 promoter (fragment): S. cerevisiae ADH1; promoter for alcohol dehydrogenase 1
   2654..2825    +  CDS            ZFHD1 (DNA binding domain) (fragment): composite human DNA-binding domain composed of domains from the transcription factors Zif268 and Oct-1 (Pomerantz et al., 1995)
   2942..3877    +  CDS            ERT2: mutated ligand-binding domain of the human estrogen receptor (Feil et al., 1997)
   3914..4822    +  CDS            MSN2 (fragment): MSN2_YEAST - Experimental evidence at protein level: Swiss-Prot protein existence level 1. Positive transcriptional factor that acts as a component of the stress responsive system. Recognizes and binds to the stress response element (STRE) which is involved in the response to various forms of stress (heat, oxidative, osmotic, etc.). Involved in the regulation of the CTT1, DDR2, HSP12 genes. May be regulated via WHI2- PSR1 complex phosphatase activity. From Saccharomyces cerevisiae (strain ATCC 204508 / S288c) (Baker's yeast).
   5298..5691    +  CDS            URA3 (fragment): orotidine-5'-phosphate decarboxylase, required for uracil biosynthesis; S. cerevisiae URA3; yeast auxotrophic marker, counterselectable with 5-fluoroorotic acid (5-FOA)
   5721..5739    -  promoter       T7 promoter: promoter for bacteriophage T7 RNA polymerase
   5742..5899    +  CDS            lacZα (fragment): LacZα fragment of β-galactosidase; lacZ fragment
   5903..6331    +  rep_origin     f1 ori (sequence partly withheld): f1 bacteriophage origin of replication; arrow indicates direction of (+) strand synthesis
   6359..6410    -  misc_feature   bom (fragment): basis of mobility region from pBR322
   6466..6558    -  CDS            URA3 (fragment): PYRF_YEAST - Experimental evidence at protein level: Swiss-Prot protein existence level 1. From Saccharomyces cerevisiae (strain ATCC 204508 / S288c) (Baker's yeast).
   6558..6690    -  promoter       URA3 promoter (fragment): S. cerevisiae URA3
   6698..6747    -  misc_feature   bom (fragment): basis of mobility region from pBR322
   6849..6884    -  CDS            rop (fragment): Rop protein, which maintains plasmids at low copy number; rop
   6996..7100    +  promoter       AmpR promoter: bla
   7101..7961    +  CDS            AmpR: β-lactamase; bla; confers resistance to ampicillin, carbenicillin, and related antibiotics
   8132..8720    +  rep_origin     ori: high-copy-number ColE1/pMB1/pBR322/pUC origin of replication
   8903..8995    +  CDS            lacI (fragment): lac repressor; lacI; The lac repressor binds to the lac operator to inhibit transcription in E. coli. This inhibition can be relieved by adding lactose or isopropyl-β-D-thiogalactopyranoside (IPTG).
   9008..9029    +  protein_bind   CAP binding site: CAP binding activates transcription in the presence of cAMP. E. coli catabolite activator protein
   9044..9074    +  promoter       lac promoter: promoter for the E. coli lac operon
   9082..9098    +  protein_bind   lac operator: The lac repressor binds to the lac operator to inhibit transcription in E. coli. This inhibition can be relieved by adding lactose or isopropyl-β-D-thiogalactopyranoside (IPTG). lac repressor encoded by lacI
   9143..9161    +  promoter       T3 promoter: promoter for bacteriophage T3 RNA polymerase
>Addgene plasmid #87943 | pHES795 | depositor full sequence | sequence record 172828 | Whole plasmid
GGCCGGCCATTTAAATGTTTAAACAGAACGAAGGAAGGAGCACAGACTTAGATTGGTATATATACGCATA
TGTGGTGTTGAAGAAACATGAAATTGCCCAGTATTCTTAACCCAACTGCACAGAACAAAAACCTGCAGGA
AACGAAGATAAATCATGTCGAAAGCTACATATAAGGAACGTGCTGCTACTCATCCTAGTCCTGTTGCTGC
CAAGCTATTTAATATCATGCACGAAAAGCAAACAAACTTGTGTGCTTCATTGGATGTTCGTACCACCAAG
GAATTACTGGAGTTAGTTGAAGCATTAGGTCCCAAAATTTGTTTACTAAAAACACATGTGGATATCTTGA
CTGATTTTTCCATGGAGGGCACAGTTAAGCCGCTAAAGGCATTATCCGCCAAGTACAATTTTTTACTCTT
CGAAGACAGAAAATTTGCTGACATTGGTAATACAGTCAAATTGCAGTACTCTGCGGGTGTATACAGAATA
GCAGAATGGGCAGACATTACGAATGCACACGGTGTGGTGGTTTAGCTTGCCTCGTCCCCGCCGGGTCACC
CGGCCAGCGACATGGAGGCCCAGAATACCCTCCTTGACAGTCTTGACGTGCGCAGCTCAGGGGCATGATG
TGACTGTCGCCCGTACATTTAGCCCATACATCCCCATGTATAATCATTTGCATCCATACATTTTGATGGC
CGCACGGCGCGAAGCAAAAATTACGGCTCCTCGCTGCAGACCTGCGAGCAGGGAAACGCTCCCCTCACAG
ACGCGTTGAATTGTCCCCACGCCGCGCCCCTGTAGAGAAATATAAAAGGTTAGGATTTGCCACTGAGGTT
CTTCTTTCATATACTTCCTTTTAAAATCTTGCTAGGATACAGTTCTCACATCACATCCGAACATAAACAA
CCATGACAGTCAACACTAAGACCTATAGTGAGAGAGCAGAAACTCATGCCTCACCAGTAGCACAGCGATT
ATTTCGATTAATGGAACTGAAGAAAACCAATTTATGTGCATCAATTGACGTTGATACCACTAAGGAATTC
CTTGAATTAATTGATAAATTAGGTCCTTATGTATGCTTAATCAAGACTCATATTGATATAATCAATGATT
TTTCCTATGAATCCACTATTGAACCATTATTAGAACTTTCACGTAAACATCAATTTATGATTTTTGAAGA
TAGAAAATTTGCTGATATTGGTAATACCGTAAAGAAACAATATATTGGTGGAGTTTATAAAATTAGTAGT
TGGGCAGATATTACCAATGCTCATGGTGTCACTGGGAATGGAGTGGTTGAAGGATTAAAACAGGGAGCTA
AAGAAACCACCACCAACCAAGAGCCAAGAGGGTTATTGATGTTAGCTGAATTATCATCAGTGGGATCATT
AGCATATGGAGAATATTCTCAAAAAACTGTTGAAATTGCTAAATCCGATAAGGAATTTGTTATTGGATTT
ATTGCCCAACGTGATATGGGTGGCCAAGAAGAAGGATTTGATTGGCTTATTATGACACCTGGAGTTGGAT
TAGATGATAAAGGTGATGGATTAGGACAACAATATAGAACTGTTGATGAAGTTGTTAGCACTGGAACTGA
TATTATCATTGTTGGTAGAGGATTGTTTGGTAAAGGAAGAGATCCAGATATTGAAGGTAAAAGGTATAGA
AATGCTGGTTGGAATGCTTATTTGAAAAAGACTGGCCAATTATAATCAGTACTGACAATAAAAAGATTCT
TGTTTTCAAGAACTTGTCATTTGTATAGTTTTTTTATATTGTAGTTGTTCTATTTTAATCAAATGTTAGC
GTGATTTATATTTTTTTTCGCCTCGACATCATCTGCCCAGATGCGAAGTTAAGTGCGCAGAAAGTAATAT
CATGCGTCAATCGTATGTGAATGCTGGTCGCTATACTGCTGTCGATTCGATACTAACGCCGCCATCCAGT
GTCGAAAACGACCTCGAATTCATCGAGTGGATTCGGCTTTGGGTACCGGGCCCGGCAACCAAACCCATAC
ATCGGGATTCCTATAATACCTTCGTTGGTCTCCCTAACATGTAGGTGGCGGAGGGGAGATATACAATAGA
ACAGATACCAGACAAGACATAATGGGCTAAACAAGACTACACCAATTACACTGCCTCATTGATGGTGGTA
CATAACGAACTAATACTGTAGCCCTAGACTTGATAGCCATCATCATATCGAAGTTTCACTACCCTTTTTC
CATTTGCCATCTATTGAAGTAATAATAGGCGCATGCAACTTCTTTTCTTTTTTTTTCTTTTCTCTCTCCC
CCGTTGTTGTCTCACCATATCCGCAATGACAAAAAAATGATGGAAGACACTAAAGGAAAAAATTAACGAC
AAAGACAGCACCAACAGATGTCGTTGTTCCAGAGCTGATGAGGGGTATCTCGAAGCACACGAAACTTTTT
CCTTCCTTCATTCACGCACACTACTCTCTAATGAGCAACGGTATACGGCCTTCCTTCCAGTTACTTGAAT
TTGAAATAAAAAAAAGTTTGCTGTCTTGCTATCAAGTATAAATAGACCTGCAATCCCTATCAGTGATAGA
GATCTCCCTATCAGTGATAGAGATTCTTCCTTGTTTCTTTTTCTGCAGGCTAGCATGGGTACCCGCCCAT
ATGCTTGCCCTGTCGAGTCCTGCGATCGCCGCTTTTCTCGCTCGGATGAGCTTACCCGCCATATCCGCAT
CCATACCGGTCAGAAGCCCTTCCAGTGTCGAATCTGCATGCGTAACTTCAGTCGTAGTGACCACCTTACC
ACCCACATCCGCACCCACACAGGCGAGAAGCCTTTTGCCTGTGACATTTGTGGGAGGAAGTTTGCCAGGA
GTGATGAACGCAAGAGGCATACCAAAATCCATACAGGTAGATCCGGTGACGGTGCTGGTTTAATTAACTC
TGCTGGAGACATGAGAGCTGCCAACCTTTGGCCAAGCCCGCTCATGATCAAACGCTCTAAGAAGAACAGC
CTGGCCTTGTCCCTGACGGCCGACCAGATGGTCAGTGCCTTGTTGGATGCTGAGCCCCCCATACTCTATT
CCGAGTATGATCCTACCAGACCCTTCAGTGAAGCTTCGATGATGGGCTTACTGACCAACCTGGCAGACAG
GGAGCTGGTTCACATGATCAACTGGGCGAAGAGGGTGCCAGGCTTTGTGGATTTGACCCTCCATGATCAG
GTCCACCTTCTAGAATGTGCCTGGCTAGAGATCCTGATGATTGGTCTCGTCTGGCGCTCCATGGAGCACC
CAGGGAAGCTACTGTTTGCTCCTAACTTGCTCTTGGACAGGAACCAGGGAAAATGTGTAGAGGGCATGGT
GGAGATCTTCGACATGCTGCTGGCTACATCATCTCGGTTCCGCATGATGAATCTGCAGGGAGAGGAGTTT
GTGTGCCTCAAATCTATTATTTTGCTTAATTCTGGAGTGTACACATTTCTGTCCAGCACCCTGAAGTCTC
TGGAAGAGAAGGACCATATCCACCGAGTCCTGGACAAGATCACAGACACTTTGATCCACCTGATGGCCAA
GGCAGGCCTGACCCTGCAGCAGCAGCACCAGCGGCTGGCCCAGCTCCTCCTCATCCTCTCCCACATCAGG
CACATGAGTAACAAAGGCATGGAGCATCTGTACAGCATGAAGTGCAAGAACGTGGTGCCCCTCTATGACC
TGCTGCTGGAGATGCTGGACGCCCACCGCCTACATGCGCCCACTAGCCGTGGAGGGGCATCCGTGGAGGA
GACGGACCAAAGCCACTTGGCCACTGCGGGCTCTACTTCATCGCATTCCTTGCAAAAGTATTACATCACG
GGGGAGGCAGAGGGTTTCCCTGCCACAGTCGCGGCCGCAGGTGACGGTGCTGGTTTAATTAACATGACGG
TCGACCATGATTTCAATAGCGAAGATATTTTATTCCCCATAGAAAGCATGAGTAGTATACAATACGTGGA
GAATAATAACCCAAATAATATTAACAACGATGTTATCCCGTATTCTCTAGATATCAAAAACACTGTCTTA
GATAGTGCGGATCTCAATGACATTCAAAATCAAGAAACTTCACTGAATTTGGGGCTTCCTCCACTATCTT
TCGACTCTCCACTGCCCGTAACGGAAACGATACCATCCACTACCGATAACAGCTTGCATTTGAAAGCTGA
TAGCAACAAAAATCGCGATGCAAGAACTATTGAAAATGATAGTGAAATTAAGAGTACTAATAATGCTAGT
GGCTCTGGGGCAAATCAATACACAACTCTTACTTCACCTTATCCTATGAACGACATTTTGTACAACATGA
ACAATCCGTTACAATCACCGTCACCTTCATCGGTACCTCAAAATCCGACTATAAATCCTCCCATAAATAC
AGCAAGTAACGAAACTAATTTATCGCCTCAAACTTCAAATGGTAATGAAACTCTTATATCTCCTCGAGCC
CAACAACATACGTCCATTAAAGATAATCGTCTGTCCTTACCTAATGGTGCTAATTCGAATCTTTTCATTG
ACACTAACCCAAACAATTTGAACGAAAAACTAAGAAATCAATTGAACTCAGATACAAATTCATATTCTAA
CTCCATTTCTAATTCAAACTCCAATTCTACGGGTAATTTAAATTCCAGTTATTTTAATTCACTGAACATA
GACTCCATGCTAGATGATTACGTTTCTAGTGATCTCTTATTGAATGATGATGATGATGACACTAATTTAT
CACGCCGAAGATTTAGCGACGTTATAACAAACCAATTTCCGTCAATGACAAATTCGAGGAATGAGCTCTA
AGCAAATAGCTAAATTATATACGAATTAATATTATGATTAAGTGTTTACGTGAGTGCGATATTTTTATTA
CTATCTTATACAGTTGTATATACTCTATAAAATGAGTTGTCTATTAATTAACGCGATGAATGCTTTCTGG
GTTTACCTCTCCAACAACTCTAGTTTACTTCTCAATACATTCAATTGTATTTGATTTGTCAATACTTCAT
CATTAATCAATTCTATAGTTTTGTTTTTCTCGTTTATTTCCAAATTTAATGCATCAATTTTATTATTCAA
TTTGTCGTTGATTTTGGTTAATGATTTTATGGTTTGATCTCTGGCATTGATTGTTTGTGTTAGTTTTTCA
TTATTGATAATTAAATTATTTAAGTTAGTTATCAACTCGGTGTTTTCAAGTTTCAAGTTTTCAATTTCTT
TAGAGTTTATTAGATTTGTCAAAGTTTCTGAATTGCTTGATTGGTCCGGCCCAGGTATTGTTAGCGGTTT
GAAGCAGGCGGCGGAAGAAGTAACAAAGGAACCTAGAGGCCTTTTGATGTTAGCAGAATTGTCATGCAAG
GGCTCCCTAGCTACTGGAGAATATACTAAGGGTACTGTTGACATTGCGAAGAGCGACAAAGATTTTGTTA
TCGGCTTTATTGCTCAAAGAGACATGGGTGGAAGAGATGAAGGTTACGATTGGTTGATTATGACACCCGG
TGTGGGTTTAGATGACAAGGGAGACGCATTGGGTCAACAGTATAGAACCGTGGATGATGTGGTCTCTACA
GGATCTGACATTATTATTGTTGGAAGAGGACTATTTGCAAAGGGAAGGGATGCTAAGGTAGAGGGTGAAC
GTTACAGAAAAGCAGGCTGGGGTTTAAACGGCCACGCTGGCCCAATTCGCCCTATAGTGAGTCGTATTAC
AATTCACTGGCCGTCGTTTTACAACGTCGTGACTGGGAAAACCCTGGCGTTACCCAACTTAATCGCCTTG
CAGCACATCCCCCTTTCGCCAGCTGGCGTAATAGCGAAGAGGCCCGCACCGATCGCCCTTCCCAACAGTT
GCGCAGCCTGAATGGCGAATGG
[124 nt withheld, positions 5903-6026]
C
[91 nt withheld, positions 6028-6118]
A
[49 nt withheld, positions 6120-6168]
CCTTTGACGTTGGAGTCCACGTTCTTT
[37 nt withheld, positions 6196-6232]
ACCCTATCTCGGTCTATTCTTTTGATTTATAAGGGATTTTGCCGATTTCGGCCTATTGGTTAAAAAATGA
GCTGATTTAACAAAAATTTAACGCGAATTTTAACAAAATATTAACGCTTACAATTTCCTGATGCGGTATT
TTCTCCTTACGCATCTGTGCGGTATTTCACACCGCATAGGGTAATAACTGATATAATTAAATTGAAGCTC
TAATTTGTGAGTTTAGTATTAGGATCTCTACCCTTGGCGAAAAGTCCTCTGCCAACAATGATGATATCTG
ATCCACCACTTACAACTTCGTCGACGGTTCTGTACTGCTGACCCAATATGCGTATATATACCAATCTAAG
TCTGTGCTCCTTCCTTCGTTCTTCCTTCTGTTCGGAGATTACCGAATCAAAAAAATTTCAAGGAAACCGA
AATCAAAAAAAAGAATAAAAAAAAAATGATGAATTGAAAAGGTGGTATGGTGCACTCTCAGTACAATCTG
CTCTGATGCCGCATAGTTAAGCCAGCCCCGACACCCGCCAACACCCGCTGACGCGCCCTGACGGGCTTGT
CTGCTCCCGGCATCCGCTTACAGACAAGCTGTGACCGTCTCCGGGAGCTGCATGTGTCAGAGGTTTTCAC
CGTCATCACCGAAACGCGCGAGACGAAAGGGCCTCGTGATACGCCTATTTTTATAGGTTAATGTCATGAT
AATAATGGTTTCTTAGACGTCGGCGCGCCGAGGACGTCAGGTGGCACTTTTCGGGGAAATGTGCGCGGAA
CCCCTATTTGTTTATTTTTCTAAATACATTCAAATATGTATCCGCTCATGAGACAATAACCCTGATAAAT
GCTTCAATAATATTGAAAAAGGAAGAGTATGAGTATTCAACATTTCCGTGTCGCCCTTATTCCCTTTTTT
GCGGCATTTTGCCTTCCTGTTTTTGCTCACCCAGAAACGCTGGTGAAAGTAAAAGATGCTGAAGATCAGT
TGGGTGCACGAGTGGGTTACATCGAACTGGATCTCAACAGCGGTAAGATCCTTGAGAGTTTTCGCCCCGA
AGAACGTTTTCCAATGATGAGCACTTTTAAAGTTCTGCTATGTGGCGCGGTATTATCCCGTATTGACGCC
GGGCAAGAGCAACTCGGTCGCCGCATACACTATTCTCAGAATGACTTGGTTGAGTACTCACCAGTCACAG
AAAAGCATCTTACGGATGGCATGACAGTAAGAGAATTATGCAGTGCTGCCATAACCATGAGTGATAACAC
TGCGGCCAACTTACTTCTGACAACGATCGGAGGACCGAAGGAGCTAACCGCTTTTTTGCACAACATGGGG
GATCATGTAACTCGCCTTGATCGTTGGGAACCGGAGCTGAATGAAGCCATACCAAACGACGAGCGTGACA
CCACGATGCCTGTAGCAATGGCAACAACGTTGCGCAAACTATTAACTGGCGAACTACTTACTCTAGCTTC
CCGGCAACAATTAATAGACTGGATGGAGGCGGATAAAGTTGCAGGACCACTTCTGCGCTCGGCCCTTCCG
GCTGGCTGGTTTATTGCTGATAAATCTGGAGCCGGTGAGCGTGGGTCTCGCGGTATCATTGCAGCACTGG
GGCCAGATGGTAAGCCCTCCCGTATCGTAGTTATCTACACGACGGGGAGTCAGGCAACTATGGATGAACG
AAATAGACAGATCGCTGAGATAGGTGCCTCACTGATTAAGCATTGGTAACTGTCAGACCAAGTTTACTCA
TATATACTTTAGATTGATTTAAAACTTCATTTTTAATTTAAAAGGATCTAGGTGAAGATCCTTTTTGATA
ATCTCATGACCAAAATCCCTTAACGTGAGTTTTCGTTCCACTGAGCGTCAGACCCCGTAGAAAAGATCAA
AGGATCTTCTTGAGATCCTTTTTTTCTGCGCGTAATCTGCTGCTTGCAAACAAAAAAACCACCGCTACCA
GCGGTGGTTTGTTTGCCGGATCAAGAGCTACCAACTCTTTTTCCGAAGGTAACTGGCTTCAGCAGAGCGC
AGATACCAAATACTGTTCTTCTAGTGTAGCCGTAGTTAGGCCACCACTTCAAGAACTCTGTAGCACCGCC
TACATACCTCGCTCTGCTAATCCTGTTACCAGTGGCTGCTGCCAGTGGCGATAAGTCGTGTCTTACCGGG
TTGGACTCAAGACGATAGTTACCGGATAAGGCGCAGCGGTCGGGCTGAACGGGGGGTTCGTGCACACAGC
CCAGCTTGGAGCGAACGACCTACACCGAACTGAGATACCTACAGCGTGAGCTATGAGAAAGCGCCACGCT
TCCCGAAGGGAGAAAGGCGGACAGGTATCCGGTAAGCGGCAGGGTCGGAACAGGAGAGCGCACGAGGGAG
CTTCCAGGGGGAAACGCCTGGTATCTTTATAGTCCTGTCGGGTTTCGCCACCTCTGACTTGAGCGTCGAT
TTTTGTGATGCTCGTCAGGGGGGCGGAGCCTATGGAAAAACGCCAGCAACGCGGCCTTTTTACGGTTCCT
GGCCTTTTGCTGGCCTTTTGCTCACATGTTCTTTCCTGCGTTATCCCCTGATTCTGTGGATAACCGTATT
ACCGCCTTTGAGTGAGCTGATACCGCTCGCCGCAGCCGAACGACCGAGCGCAGCGAGTCAGTGAGCGAGG
AAGCGGAAGAGCGCCCAATACGCAAACCGCCTCTCCCCGCGCGTTGGCCGATTCATTAATGCAGCTGGCA
CGACAGGTTTCCCGACTGGAAAGCGGGCAGTGAGCGCAACGCAATTAATGTGAGTTAGCTCACTCATTAG
GCACCCCAGGCTTTACACTTTATGCTTCCGGCTCCTATGTTGTGTGGAATTGTGAGCGGATAACAATTTC
ACACAGGAAACAGCTATGACCATGATTACGCCAAGCTCGGAATTAACCCTCACTAAAGGGAACAAAAGCT
G
