Features (pLannotate 1.2.2; 28 found; start..end, strand, type, name):
     10..353     +  promoter       TEF promoter: Ashbya gossypii TEF promoter
    372..1160    +  CDS            URA3: PYRF_YEAST - Experimental evidence at protein level: Swiss-Prot protein existence level 1. From Saccharomyces cerevisiae (strain ATCC 204508 / S288c) (Baker's yeast).
   1172..1369    +  terminator     TEF terminator: Ashbya gossypii TEF terminator
   1455..2011    +  promoter       ADH1 promoter (fragment): S. cerevisiae ADH1; promoter for alcohol dehydrogenase 1
   2013..2033    +  promoter       PLtetO-1 promoter (fragment): modified phage lambda PL promoter with tet operator sites (Lutz and Bujard, 1997)
   2035..2055    +  promoter       PLtetO-1 promoter (fragment): modified phage lambda PL promoter with tet operator sites (Lutz and Bujard, 1997)
   2054..2077    +  promoter       ADH1 promoter (fragment): S. cerevisiae ADH1; promoter for alcohol dehydrogenase 1
   2100..2271    +  CDS            ZFHD1 (DNA binding domain) (fragment): composite human DNA-binding domain composed of domains from the transcription factors Zif268 and Oct-1 (Pomerantz et al., 1995)
   2388..3323    +  CDS            ERT2: mutated ligand-binding domain of the human estrogen receptor (Feil et al., 1997)
   3360..4241    +  CDS            MSN2 (fragment): MSN2_YEAST - Experimental evidence at protein level: Swiss-Prot protein existence level 1. Positive transcriptional factor that acts as a component of the stress responsive system. Recognizes and binds to the stress response element (STRE) which is involved in the response to various forms of stress (heat, oxidative, osmotic, etc.). Involved in the regulation of the CTT1, DDR2, HSP12 genes. May be regulated via WHI2- PSR1 complex phosphatase activity. From Saccharomyces cerevisiae (strain ATCC 204508 / S288c) (Baker's yeast).
   4717..5110    +  CDS            URA3 (fragment): orotidine-5'-phosphate decarboxylase, required for uracil biosynthesis; S. cerevisiae URA3; yeast auxotrophic marker, counterselectable with 5-fluoroorotic acid (5-FOA)
   5147..5165    -  promoter       T3 promoter: promoter for bacteriophage T3 RNA polymerase
   5210..5226    -  protein_bind   lac operator: The lac repressor binds to the lac operator to inhibit transcription in E. coli. This inhibition can be relieved by adding lactose or isopropyl-β-D-thiogalactopyranoside (IPTG). lac repressor encoded by lacI
   5234..5264    -  promoter       lac promoter: promoter for the E. coli lac operon
   5279..5300    -  protein_bind   CAP binding site: CAP binding activates transcription in the presence of cAMP. E. coli catabolite activator protein
   5313..5405    -  CDS            lacI (fragment): lac repressor; lacI; The lac repressor binds to the lac operator to inhibit transcription in E. coli. This inhibition can be relieved by adding lactose or isopropyl-β-D-thiogalactopyranoside (IPTG).
   5588..6176    -  rep_origin     ori: high-copy-number ColE1/pMB1/pBR322/pUC origin of replication
   6347..7207    -  CDS            AmpR: β-lactamase; bla; confers resistance to ampicillin, carbenicillin, and related antibiotics
   7208..7312    -  promoter       AmpR promoter: bla
   7424..7459    +  CDS            rop (fragment): Rop protein, which maintains plasmids at low copy number; rop
   7561..7610    +  misc_feature   bom (fragment): basis of mobility region from pBR322
   7618..7750    +  promoter       URA3 promoter (fragment): S. cerevisiae URA3
   7898..7949    +  misc_feature   bom (fragment): basis of mobility region from pBR322
   7977..8405    -  rep_origin     f1 ori (sequence partly withheld): f1 bacteriophage origin of replication; arrow indicates direction of (+) strand synthesis
   8409..8566    -  CDS            lacZα (fragment): LacZα fragment of β-galactosidase; lacZ fragment
   8569..8587    +  promoter       T7 promoter: promoter for bacteriophage T7 RNA polymerase
   8610..8739    +  promoter       URA3 promoter (fragment): S. cerevisiae URA3
   8740..9115    +  CDS            URA3 (fragment): orotidine-5'-phosphate decarboxylase, required for uracil biosynthesis; S. cerevisiae URA3; yeast auxotrophic marker, counterselectable with 5-fluoroorotic acid (5-FOA)
>Addgene plasmid #87943 | pHES795 | addgene full sequence | sequence record 189316 | Addgene NGS Result
CCGGCCAGCGACATGGAGGCCCAGAATACCCTCCTTGACAGTCTTGACGTGCGCAGCTCAGGGGCATGAT
GTGACTGTCGCCCGTACATTTAGCCCATACATCCCCATGTATAATCATTTGCATCCATACATTTTGATGG
CCGCACGGCGCGAAGCAAAAATTACGGCTCCTCGCTGCGGACCTGCGAGCAGGGAAACGCTCCCCTCACA
GACGCGTTGAATTGTCCCCACGCCGCGCCCCTGTAGAGAAATATAAAAGGTTAGGATTTGCCACTGAGGT
TCTTCTTTCATATACTTCCTTTTAAAATCTTGCTAGGATACAGTTCTCACATCACATCCGAACATAAACA
ACCATGACAGTCAACACTAAGACCTATAGTGAGAGAGCAGAAACTCATGCCTCACCAGTAGCACAACGAT
TATTTCGATTAATGGAACTGAAGAAAACCAATTTATGTGCATCAATTGATGTTGATACCACTAAGGAATT
CCTTGAATTAATTGATAAATTGGGTCCTTATGTATGCTTAATCAAGACTCATATTGATATAATCAATGAT
TTTTCCTATGAATCCACTATTGAACCATTATTAGAACTTTCACGTAAACATCAATTTATGATTTTTGAAG
ATAGAAAATTTGCTGATATTGGTAATACCGTGAAGAAACAATATATTGGTGGAGTTTATAAAATTAGTAG
TTGGGCAGATATTACTAATGCTCATGGTGTCACTGGGAATGGAGTAGTTGAAGGATTAAAACAGGGAGCT
AAAGAAACCACCACCAACCAAGAGCCAAGAGGGTTATTGATGTTAGCTGAATTATCATCAGTGGGATCAT
TAGCATATGGAGAATATTCTCAAAAAACTGTTGAAATTGCTAAATCCGATAAGGAATTTGTTATTGGATT
TATTGCCCAACGTGATATGGGTGGACAAGAAGAAGGATTTGATTGGCTTATTATGACACCTGGAGTTGGA
TTAGATGATAAAGGTGATGGATTAGGACAACAATATAGAACTGTTGATGAAGTTGTTAGCACTGGAACTG
ATATTATCATTGTTGGTAGAGGATTGTTTGGTAAAGGAAGAGATCCAGATATTGAAGGTAAAAGGTATAG
AGATGCTGGTTGGAATGCTTATTTGAAAAAGACTGGCCAATTATAATCAGTACTGACAATAAAAAGATTC
TTGTTTTCAAGAACTTGTCATTTGTATAGTTTTTTTATATTGTAGTTGTTCTATTTTAATCAAATGTTAG
CGTGATTTATATTTTTTTTCGCCTCGACATCATCTGCCCAGATGCGAAGTTAAGTGCGCAGAAAGTAATA
TCATGCGTCAATCGTATGTGAATGCTGGTCGCTATACTGCTGTCGATTCGATACTAACGCCGCCATCCAG
TGTCGAAAACGACCTCGAATTCATCGAGTGGATTCGGCTTTGGGTACCGGGCCCGGCAACCAAACCCATA
CATCGGGATTCCTATAATACCTTCGTTGGTCTCCCTAACATGTAGGTGGCGGAGGGGAGATATACAATAG
AACAGATACCAGACAAGACATAATGGGCTAAACAAGACTACACCAATTACACTGCCTCATTGATGGTGGT
ACATAACGAACTAATACTGTAGCCCTAGACTTGATAGCCATCATCATATCGAAGTTTCACTACCCTTTTT
CCATTTGCCATCTATTGAAGTAATAATAGGCGCATGCAACTTCTTTTCTTTTTTTTTCTTTTCTCTCTCC
CCCGTTGTTGTCTCACCATATCCGCAATGACAAAAAAATGATGGAAGACACTAAAGGAAAAATTTAACGA
CAAAGACAGCACCAACAGATGTCGTTGTTCCAGAGCTGATGAGGGGTATCTCGAAGCACACGAAACTTTT
TCCTTCCTTCATTCACGCACACTACTCTCTAATGAGCAACGGTATACGGCCTTCCTTCCAGTTACTTGAA
TTTGAAATAAAAAAAAGTTTGCTGTCTTGCTATCAAGTATAAATAGACCTGAATCCCTATCAGTGATAGA
GATCTCCCTATCAGTGATAGAGATTCTTCCTTGTTTCTTTTTCTGCAGGCTAGCAATAAAATGGGTACCC
GCCCATATGCTTGCCCTGTCGAGTCCTGCGATCGCCGCTTTTCTCGCTCGGATGAGCTTACCCGCCATAT
CCGCATCCATACCGGTCAGAAGCCCTTCCAGTGTCGAATCTGCATGCGTAACTTCAGTCGTAGTGACCAC
CTTACCACCCACATCCGCACCCACACAGGCGAGAAGCCTTTTGCCTGTGACATTTGTGGGAGGAAGTTTG
CCAGGAGTGATGAACGCAAGAGGCATACCAAAATCCATACAGGTAGATCCGGTGACGGTGCTGGTTTAAT
TAACTCTGCTGGAGACATGAGAGCTGCCAACCTTTGGCCAAGCCCGCTCATGATCAAACGCTCTAAGAAG
AACAGCCTGGCCTTGTCCCTGACGGCCGACCAGATGGTCAGTGCCTTGTTGGATGCTGAGCCCCCCATAC
TCTATTCCGAGTATGATCCTACCAGACCCTTCAGTGAAGCTTCGATGATGGGCTTACTGACCAACCTGGC
AGACAGGGAGCTGGTTCACATGATCAACTGGGCGAAGAGGGTGCCAGGCTTTGTGGATTTGACCCTCCAT
GATCAGGTCCACCTTCTAGAATGTGCCTGGCTAGAGATCCTGATGATTGGTCTCGTCTGGCGCTCCATGG
AGCACCCAGTGAAGCTACTGTTTGCTCCTAACTTGCTCTTGGACAGGAACCAGGGAAAATGTGTAGAGGG
CATGGTGGAGATCTTCGACATGCTGCTGGCTACATCATCTCGGTTCCGCATGATGAATCTGCAGGGAGAG
GAGTTTGTGTGCCTCAAATCTATTATTTTGCTTAATTCTGGAGTGTACACATTTCTGTCCAGCACCCTGA
AGTCTCTGGAAGAGAAGGACCATATCCACCGAGTCCTGGACAAGATCACAGACACTTTGATCCACCTGAT
GGCCAAGGCAGGCCTGACCCTGCAGCAGCAGCACCAGCGGCTGGCCCAGCTCCTCCTCATCCTCTCCCAC
ATCAGGCACATGAGTAACAAAGGCATGGAGCATCTGTACAGCATGAAGTGCAAGAACGTGGTGCCCCTCT
ATGACCTGCTGCTGGAGATGCTGGACGCCCACCGCCTACATGCGCCCACTAGCCGTGGAGGGGCATCCGT
GGAGGAGACGGACCAAAGCCACTTGGCCACTGCGGGCTCTACTTCATCGCATTCCTTGCAAAAGTATTAC
ATCACGGGGGAGGCAGAGGGTTTCCCTGCCACAGTCGCGGCCGCAGGTGACGGTGCTGGTTTAATTAACA
TGACGGTCGACCATGATTTCAATAGCGAAGATATTTTATTCCCCATAGAAAGCATGAGTAGTATACAATA
CGTGGAGAATAATAACCCAAATAATATTAACAACGATGTTATCCCGTATTCTCTAGATATCAAAAACACT
GTCTTAGATAGTGCGGATCTCAATGACATTCAAAATCAAGAAACTTCACTGAATTTGGGGCTTCCTCCAC
TATCTTTCGACTCTCCACTGCCCGTAACGGAAACGATACCATCCACTACCGATAACAGCTTGCATTTGAA
AGCTGATAGCAACAAAAATCGCGATGCAAGAACTATTGAAAATGATAGTGAAATTAAGAGTACTAATAAT
GCTAGTGGCTCTGGGGCAAATCAATACACAACTCTTACTTCACCTTATCCTATGAACGACATTTTGTACA
ACATGAACAATCCGTTACAATCACCGTCACCTTCATCGGTACCTCAAAATCCGACTATAAATCCTCCCAT
AAATACAGCAAGTAACGAAACTAATTTATCGCCTCAAACTTCAAATGGTAATGAAACTCTTATATCTCCT
CGAGCCCAACAACATACGTCCATTAAAGATAATCGTCTGTCCTTACCTAATGGTGCTAATTCGAATCTTT
TCATTGACACTAACCCAAACAATTTGAACGAAAAACTAAGAAATCAATTGAACTCAGATACAAATTCATA
TTCTAACTCCATTTCTAATTCAAACTCCAATTCTACGGGTAATTTAAATTCCAGTTATTTTAATTCACTG
AACATAGACTCCATGCTAGATGATTACGTTTCTAGTGATCTCTTATTGAATGATGATGATGATGACACTA
ATTTATCACGCCGAAGATTTAGCGACGTTATAACAAACCAAGAGCTCTAAGCAAATAGCTAAATTATATA
CGAATTAATATTATGATTAAGTGTTTACGTGAGTGCGATATTTTTATTACTATCTTATACAGTTGTATAT
ACTCTATAAAATGAGTTGTCTATTAATTAACGCGATGAATGCTTTCTGGGTTTACCTCTCCAACAACTCT
AGTTTACTTCTCAATACATTCAATTGTATTTGATTTGTCAATACTTCATCATTAATCAATTCTATAGTTT
TGTTTTTCTCGTTTATTTCCAAATTTAATGCATCAATTTTATTATTCAATTTGTCGTTGATTTTGGTTAA
TGATTTTATGGTTTGATCTCTGGCATTGATTGTTTGTGTTAGTTTTTCATTATTGATAATTAAATTATTT
AAGTTAGTTATCAACTCGGTGTTTTCAAGTTTCAAGTTTTCAATTTCTTTAGAGTTTATTAGATTTGTCA
AAGTTTCTGAATTGCTTGATTGGTCCGGCCCAGGTATTGTTAGCGGTTTGAAGCAGGCGGCAGAAGAAGT
AACAAAGGAACCTAGAGGCCTTTTGATGTTAGCAGAATTGTCATGCAAGGGCTCCCTATCTACTGGAGAA
TATACTAAGGGTACTGTTGACATTGCGAAGAGCGACAAAGATTTTGTTATCGGCTTTATTGCTCAAAGAG
ACATGGGTGGAAGAGATGAAGGTTACGATTGGTTGATTATGACACCCGGTGTGGGTTTAGATGACAAGGG
AGACGCATTGGGTCAACAGTATAGAACCGTGGATGATGTGGTCTCTACAGGATCTGACATTATTATTGTT
GGAAGAGGACTATTTGCAAAGGGAAGGGATGCTAAGGTAGAGGGTGAACGTTACAGAAAAGCAGGCTGGG
GTTTAAACATTTAAATGGCCGGCCCAGCTTTTGTTCCCTTTAGTGAGGGTTAATTCCGAGCTTGGCGTAA
TCATGGTCATAGCTGTTTCCTGTGTGAAATTGTTATCCGCTCACAATTCCACACAACATACGAGCCGGAA
GCATAAAGTGTAAAGCCTGGGGTGCCTAATGAGTGAGCTAACTCACATTAATTGCGTTGCGCTCACTGCC
CGCTTTCCAGTCGGGAAACCTGTCGTGCCAGCTGCATTAATGAATCGGCCAACGCGCGGGGAGAGGCGGT
TTGCGTATTGGGCGCTCTTCCGCTTCCTCGCTCACTGACTCGCTGCGCTCGGTCGTTCGGCTGCGGCGAG
CGGTATCAGCTCACTCAAAGGCGGTAATACGGTTATCCACAGAATCAGGGGATAACGCAGGAAAGAACAT
GTGAGCAAAAGGCCAGCAAAAGGCCAGGAACCGTAAAAAGGCCGCGTTGCTGGCGTTTTTCCATAGGCTC
CGCCCCCCTGACGAGCATCACAAAAATCGACGCTCAAGTCAGAGGTGGCGAAACCCGACAGGACTATAAA
GATACCAGGCGTTTCCCCCTGGAAGCTCCCTCGTGCGCTCTCCTGTTCCGACCCTGCCGCTTACCGGATA
CCTGTCCGCCTTTCTCCCTTCGGGAAGCGTGGCGCTTTCTCATAGCTCACGCTGTAGGTATCTCAGTTCG
GTGTAGGTCGTTCGCTCCAAGCTGGGCTGTGTGCACGAACCCCCCGTTCAGCCCGACCGCTGCGCCTTAT
CCGGTAACTATCGTCTTGAGTCCAACCCGGTAAGACACGACTTATCGCCACTGGCAGCAGCCACTGGTAA
CAGGATTAGCAGAGCGAGGTATGTAGGCGGTGCTACAGAGTTCTTGAAGTGGTGGCCTAACTACGGCTAC
ACTAGAAGAACAGTATTTGGTATCTGCGCTCTGCTGAAGCCAGTTACCTTCGGAAAAAGAGTTGGTAGCT
CTTGATCCGGCAAACAAACCACCGCTGGTAGCGGTGGTTTTTTTGTTTGCAAGCAGCAGATTACGCGCAG
AAAAAAAGGATCTCAAGAAGATCCTTTGATCTTTTCTACGGGGTCTGACGCTCAGTGGAACGAAAACTCA
CGTTAAGGGATTTTGGTCATGAGATTATCAAAAAGGATCTTCACCTAGATCCTTTTAAATTAAAAATGAA
GTTTTAAATCAATCTAAAGTATATATGAGTAAACTTGGTCTGACAGTTACCAATGCTTAATCAGTGAGGC
ACCTATCTCAGCGATCTGTCTATTTCGTTCATCCATAGTTGCCTGACTCCCCGTCGTGTAGATAACTACG
ATACGGGAGGGCTTACCATCTGGCCCCAGTGCTGCAATGATACCGCGAGACCCACGCTCACCGGCTCCAG
ATTTATCAGCAATAAACCAGCCAGCCGGAAGGGCCGAGCGCAGAAGTGGTCCTGCAACTTTATCCGCCTC
CATCCAGTCTATTAATTGTTGCCGGGAAGCTAGAGTAAGTAGTTCGCCAGTTAATAGTTTGCGCAACGTT
GTTGCCATTGCTACAGGCATCGTGGTGTCACGCTCGTCGTTTGGTATGGCTTCATTCAGCTCCGGTTCCC
AACGATCAAGGCGAGTTACATGATCCCCCATGTTGTGCAAAAAAGCGGTTAGCTCCTTCGGTCCTCCGAT
CGTTGTCAGAAGTAAGTTGGCCGCAGTGTTATCACTCATGGTTATGGCAGCACTGCATAATTCTCTTACT
GTCATGCCATCCGTAAGATGCTTTTCTGTGACTGGTGAGTACTCAACCAAGTCATTCTGAGAATAGTGTA
TGCGGCGACCGAGTTGCTCTTGCCCGGCGTCAATACGGGATAATACCGCGCCACATAGCAGAACTTTAAA
AGTGCTCATCATTGGAAAACGTTCTTCGGGGCGAAAACTCTCAAGGATCTTACCGCTGTTGAGATCCAGT
TCGATGTAACCCACTCGTGCACCCAACTGATCTTCAGCATCTTTTACTTTCACCAGCGTTTCTGGGTGAG
CAAAAACAGGAAGGCAAAATGCCGCAAAAAAGGGAATAAGGGCGACACGGAAATGTTGAATACTCATACT
CTTCCTTTTTCAATATTATTGAAGCATTTATCAGGGTTATTGTCTCATGAGCGGATACATATTTGAATGT
ATTTAGAAAAATAAACAAATAGGGGTTCCGCGCACATTTCCCCGAAAAGTGCCACCTGACGTCCTCGGCG
CGCCGACGTCTAAGAAACCATTATTATCATGACATTAACCTATAAAAATAGGCGTATCACGAGGCCCTTT
CGTCTCGCGCGTTTCGGTGATGACGGTGAAAACCTCTGACACATGCAGCTCCCGGAGACGGTCACAGCTT
GTCTGTAAGCGGATGCCGGGAGCAGACAAGCCCGTCAGGGCGCGTCAGCGGGTGTTGGCGGGTGTCGGGG
CTGGCTTAACTATGCGGCATCAGAGCAGATTGTACTGAGAGTGCACCATACCACCTTTTCAATTCATCAT
TTTTTTTTTATTCTTTTTTTTGATTTCGGTTTCCTTGAAATTTTTTTGATTCGGTAATCTCCGAACAGAA
GGAAGAACGAAGGAAGGAGCACAGACTTAGATTGGTATATATACGCATATTGGGTCAGCAGTACAGAACC
GTCGACGAAGTTGTAAGTGGTGGATCAGATATCATCATTGTTGGCAGAGGACTTTTCGCCAAGGGTAGAG
ATCCTAATACTAAACTCACAAATTAGAGCTTCAATTTAATTATATCAGTTATTACCCTATGCGGTGTGAA
ATACCGCACAGATGCGTAAGGAGAAAATACCGCATCAGGAAATTGTAAGCGTTAATATTTTGTTAAAATT
CGCGTTAAATTTTTGTTAAATCAGCTCATTTTTTAACCAATAGGCCGAAATCGGCAAAATCCCTTATAAA
TCAAAAGAATAGACCGAGATAGGGT
[37 nt withheld, positions 8076-8112]
AAAGAACGTGGACTCCAACGTCAAAGG
[49 nt withheld, positions 8140-8188]
T
[91 nt withheld, positions 8190-8280]
G
[124 nt withheld, positions 8282-8405]
CCATTCGCCATTCAGGCTGCGCAACTGTTGGGAAGGGCGATCGGTGCGGGCCTCTTCGCTATTACGCCAG
CTGGCGAAAGGGGGATGTGCTGCAAGGCGATTAAGTTGGGTAACGCCAGGGTTTTCCCAGTCACGACGTT
GTAAAACGACGGCCAGTGAATTGTAATACGACTCACTATAGGGGGCCAGCGTGGCCGTTTAAACAGAACG
AAGGAAGGAGCACAGACTTAGATTGGTATATATACGCATATGTAGTGTTGAAGAAACATGAAATTGCCCA
GTATTCTTAACCCAACTGCACAGAACAAAAACCTGCAGGAAACGAAGATAAATCATGTCGAAAGCTACAT
ATAAGGAACGTGCTGCTACTCATCCTAGTCCTGTTGCTGCCAAGCTATTTAATATCATGCACGAAAAGCA
AACAAACTTGTGTGCTTCATTGGATGTTCGTACCACCAAGGAATTACTGGAGTTAGTTGAAGCATTAGGT
CCCAAAATTTGTTTACTAAAAACACATGTGGATATCTTGACTGATTTTTCCATGGAGGGCACAGTTAAGC
CGCTAAAGGCATTATCCGCCAAGTACAATTTTTTACTCTTCGAAGACAGAAAATTTGCTGACATTGGTAA
TACAGTCAAATTGCAGTACTCTGCGGGTGTATACAGAATAGCAGAATGGGCAGACATTACGAATGCACAC
GGTGTGGTGGTTTAGCTTGCCTCGTCCCCGCCGGGTCAC
